>Addgene plasmid #209356 | pLCS103 | addgene full sequence | sequence record 420617 | Addgene NGS Result
TCGCGCGTTTCGGTGATGACGGTGAAAACCTCTGACACATGCAGCTCCCGGAGACGGTCACAGCTTGTCT
GTAAGCGGATGCCGGGAGCAGACAAGCCCGTCAGGGCGCGTCAGCGGGTGTTGGCGGGTGTCGGGGCTGG
CTTAACTATGCGGCATCAGAGCAGATTGTACTGAGAGTGCACCATATGCGGTGTGAAATACCGCACAGAT
GCGTAAGGAGAAAATACCGCATCAGGCGCCATTCGCCATTCAGGCTGCGCAACTGTTGGGAAGGGCGATC
GGTGCGGGCCTCTTCGCTATTACGCCAGCTGGCGAAAGGGGGATGTGCTGCAAGGCGATTAAGTTGGGTA
ACGCCAGGGTTTTCCCAGTCACGACGTTGTAAAACGACGGCCAGTGCCAAACTTTCGCGAAGCACCCACC
CTAAGCCACATTTTAATCCTTCTGTTGGCCATGCCCCATCAAAGTTGCACTTAACCCAAGATTGTGGTGG
AGCTTCCCATGTTTCTCGTCTGTCCCGACGGTGTTGTGGTTGGTGCTTTCCTTACATTCTGAGCCTCTTT
CCTTCTAATCCACTCATCTGCATCTTCTTGTGTCCTTACTAATACCTCATTGGTTCCAAATTCCCTCCCT
TTAAGCACCAGCTCGTTTCTGTTCTTCCACAGCCTCCCAAGTATCCAAGGGACTAAAGCCTCCACATTCT
TCAGATCAGGATATTCTTGTTTAAGATGTTGAACTCTATGGAGGTTTGTATGAACTGATGATCTAGGACC
GGATAAGTTCCCTTCTTCATAGCGAACTTATTCAAAGAATGTTTTGTGTATCATTCTTGTTACATTGTTA
TTAATGAAAAAATATTATTGGTCATTGGACTGAACACGAGTGTTAAATATGGACCAGGCCCCAAATAAGA
TCCATTGATATATGAATTAAATAACAAGAATAAATCGAGTCACCAAACCACTTGCCTTTTTTAACGAGAC
TTGTTCACCAACTTGATACAAAAGTCATTATCCTATGCAAATCAATAATCATACAAAAATATCCAATAAC
ACTAAAAAATTAAAAGAAATGGATAATTTCACAATATGTTATACGATAAAGAAGTTACTTTTCCAAGAAA
TTCACTGATTTTATAAGCCCACTTGCATTAGATAAATGGCAAAAAAAAACAAAAAGGAAAAGAAATAAAG
CACGAAGAATTCTAGAAAATACGAAATACGCTTCAATGCAGTGGGACCCACGGTTCAATTATTGCCAATT
TTCAGCTCCACCGTATATTTAAAAAATAAAACGATAATGCTAAAAAAATATAAATCGTAACGATCGTTAA
ATCTCAACGGCTGGATCTTATGACGACCGTTAGAAATTGTGGTTGTCGACGAGTCAGTAATAAACGGCGT
CAAAGTGGTTGCAGCCGGCACACACGAGTCGTGTTTATCAACTCAAAGCACAAATACTTTTCCTCAACCT
AAAAATAAGGCAATTAGCCAAAAACAACTTTGCGTGTAAACAACGCTCAATACACGTGTCATTTTATTAT
TAGCTATTGCTTCACCGCCTTAGCTTTCTCGTGACCTAGTCGTCCTCGTCTTTTCTTCTTCTTCTTCTAT
AAAACAATACCCAAAGAGCTCTTCTTCTTCACAATTCAGATTTCAATTTCTCAAAATCTTAAAAACTTTC
TCTCAATTCTCTCTACCGTGATCAAGGTAAATTTCTGTGTTCCTTATTCTCTCAAAATCTTCGATTTTGT
TTTCGTTCGATCCCAATTTCGTATATGTTCTTTGGTTTAGATTCTGTTAATCTTAGATCGAAGACGATTT
TCTGGGTTTGATCGTTAGATATCATCTTAATTCTCGATTAGGGTTTCATAGATATCATCCGATTTGTTCA
AATAATTTGAGTTTTGTCGAATAATTACTCTTCGATTTGTGATTTCTATCTAGATCTGGTGTTAGTTTCT
AGTTTGTGCGATCGAATTTGTCCTCGAGATGGACAAAGACTGCGAAATGAAGCGCACCACCCTGGATAGC
CCTCTGGGCAAGCTGGAACTGTCTGGGTGCGAACAGGGCCTGCACCGTATCATCTTCCTGGGCAAAGGAA
CATCTGCCGCCGACGCCGTGGAAGTGCCTGCCCCAGCCGCCGTGCTGGGCGGACCAGAGCCACTGATGCA
GGCCACCGCCTGGCTCAACGCCTACTTTCACCAGCCTGAGGCCATCGAGGAGTTCCCTGTGCCAGCCCTG
CACCACCCAGTGTTCCAGCAGGAGAGCTTTACCCGCCAGGTGCTGTGGAAACTGCTGAAAGTGGTGAAGT
TCGGAGAGGTCATCAGCTACAGCCACCTGGCCGCCCTGGCCGGCAATCCCGCCGCCACCGCCGCCGTGAA
AACCGCCCTGAGCGGAAATCCCGTGCCCATTCTGATCCCCTGCCACCGGGTGGTGCAGGGCGACCTGGAC
GTGGGGGGCTACGAGGGCGGGCTCGCCGTGAAAGAGTGGCTGCTGGCCCACGAGGGCCACAGACTGGGCA
AGCCTGGGCTGGGTTCCGGACTCAGATCACGAGCTCAAGCTTCAAATTCTGCAGTCGACGGTACCGCGGG
CCCGGGATCATCAACAAGTTTGTACAAAAAAGCTGAACGAGAAACGTAAAATGATATAAATATCAATATA
TTAAATTAGATTTTGCATAAAAAACAGACTACATAATACTGTAAAACACAACATATCCAGTCACTATGGC
GGCCGCATTAGGCACCCCAGGCTTTACACTTTATGCTTCCGGCTCGTATAATGTGTGGATTTTGAGTTAG
GATCCGTCGAGATTTTCAGGAGCTAAGGAAGCTAAAATGGAGAAAAAAATCACTGGATATACCACCGTTG
ATATATCCCAATGGCATCGTAAAGAACATTTTGAGGCATTTCAGTCAGTTGCTCAATGTACCTATAACCA
GACCGTTCAGCTGGATATTACGGCCTTTTTAAAGACCGTAAAGAAAAATAAGCACAAGTTTTATCCGGCC
TTTATTCACATTCTTGCCCGCCTGATGAATGCTCATCCGGAGTTCCGTATGGCAATGAAAGACGGTGAGC
TGGTGATATGGGATAGTGTTCACCCTTGTTACACCGTTTTCCATGAGCAAACTGAAACGTTTTCATCGCT
CTGGAGTGAATACCACGACGATTTCCGGCAGTTTCTACACATATATTCGCAAGATGTGGCGTGTTACGGT
GAAAACCTGGCCTATTTCCCTAAAGGGTTTATTGAGAATATGTTTTTCGTCTCAGCCAATCCCTGGGTGA
GTTTCACCAGTTTTGATTTAAACGTGGCCAATATGGACAACTTCTTCGCCCCCGTTTTCACCATGGGCAA
ATATTATACGCAAGGCGACAAGGTGCTGATGCCGCTGGCGATTCAGGTTCATCATGCCGTTTGTGATGGC
TTCCATGTCGGCAGAATGCTTAATGAATTACAACAGTACTGCGATGAGTGGCAGGGCGGGGCGTAAAGAT
CTGGATCCGGCTTACTAAAAGCCAGATAACAGTATGCGTATTTGCGCGCTGATTTTTGCGGTATAAGAAT
ATATACTGATATGTATACCCGAAGTATGTCAAAAAGAGGTATGCTATGAAGCAGCGTATTACAGTGACAG
TTGACAGCGACAGCTATCAGTTGCTCAAGGCATATATGATGTCAATATCTCCGGTCTGGTAAGCACAACC
ATGCAGAATGAAGCCCGTCGTCTGCGTGCCGAACGCTGGAAAGCGGAAAATCAGGAAGGGATGGCTGAGG
TCGCCCGGTTTATTGAAATGAACGGCTCTTTTGCTGACGAGAACAGGGGCTGGTGAAATGCAGTTTAAGG
TTTACACCTATAAAAGAGAGAGCCGTTATCGTCTGTTTGTGGATGTACAGAGTGATATTATTGACACGCC
CGGGCGACGGATGGTGATCCCCCTGGCCAGTGCACGTCTGCTGTCAGATAAAGTCTCCCGTGAACTTTAC
CCGGTGGTGCATATCGGGGATGAAAGCTGGCGCATGATGACCACCGATATGGCCAGTGTGCCGGTCTCCG
TTATCGGGGAAGAAGTGGCTGATCTCAGCCACCGCGAAAATGACATCAAAAACGCCATTAACCTGATGTT
CTGGGGAATATAAATGTCAGGCTCCCTTATACACAGCCAGTCTGCAGGTCGACCATAGTGACTGGATATG
TTGTGTTTTACAGTATTATGTAGTCTGTTTTTTATGCAAAATCTAATTTAATATATTGATATTTATATCA
TTTTACGTTTCTCGTTCAGCTTTCTTGTACAAAGTGGTTGATGATCCTAGGTGAGTCTAGAGAGTTAATT
AAGACCCGGGACTAGTCCCTAGAGTCCTGCTTTAATGAGATATGCGAGACGCCTATGATCGCATGATATT
TGCTTTCAATTCTGTTGTGCACGTTGTAAAAAACCTGAGCATGTGTAGCTCAGATCCTTACCGCCGGTTT
CGGTTCATTCTAATGAATATATCACCCGTTACTATCGTATTTTTATGAATAATATTCTCCGTTCAATTTA
CTGATTGTACCCTACTACTTATATGTACAATATTAAAATGAAAACAATATATTGTGCTGAATAGGTTTAT
AGCGACATCTATGATAGAGCGCCACAATAACAAACAATTGCGTTTTATTATTACAAATCCAATTTTAAAA
AAAGCGGCAGAACCGGTCAAACCTAAAAGACTGATTACATAAATCTTATTCAAATTTCAAAAGTGCCCCA
GGGGCTAGTATCTACGACACACCGAGCGGCGAACTAATAACGCTCACTGAAGGGAACTCCGGTTCCCCGC
CGGCGCGCATGGGTGAGATTCCTTGAAGTTGAGTATTGGCCGTCCGCTCTACCGAAAGTTACGGGCACCA
TTCAACCCGGTCCAGCACGGCGGCCGGGTAACCGACTTGCTGCCCCGAGAATTATGCAGCATTTTTTTGG
TGTATGTGGGCCCCAAATGAAGTGCAGGTCAAACCTTGACAGTGACGACAAATCGTTGGGCGGGTCCAGG
GCGAATTTTGCGACAACATGTCGAGGCTCAGCAGGACCTGCAGGTCGACTCTAGAGGATCCCCGGGTACC
GAGCTCGAATTCGTAATCATGTCATAGCTGTTTCCTGTGTGAAATTGTTATCCGCTCACAATTCCACACA
ACATACGAGCCGGAAGCATAAAGTGTAAAGCCTGGGGTGCCTAATGAGTGAGCTAACTCACATTAATTGC
GTTGCGCTCACTGCCCGCTTTCCAGTCGGGAAACCTGTCGTGCCAGCTGCATTAATGAATCGGCCAACGC
GCGGGGAGAGGCGGTTTGCGTATTGGGCGCTCTTCCGCTTCCTCGCTCACTGACTCGCTGCGCTCGGTCG
TTCGGCTGCGGCGAGCGGTATCAGCTCACTCAAAGGCGGTAATACGGTTATCCACAGAATCAGGGGATAA
CGCAGGAAAGAACATGTGAGCAAAAGGCCAGCAAAAGGCCAGGAACCGTAAAAAGGCCGCGTTGCTGGCG
TTTTTCCATAGGCTCCGCCCCCCTGACGAGCATCACAAAAATCGACGCTCAAGTCAGAGGTGGCGAAACC
CGACAGGACTATAAAGATACCAGGCGTTTCCCCCTGGAAGCTCCCTCGTGCGCTCTCCTGTTCCGACCCT
GCCGCTTACCGGATACCTGTCCGCCTTTCTCCCTTCGGGAAGCGTGGCGCTTTCTCATAGCTCACGCTGT
AGGTATCTCAGTTCGGTGTAGGTCGTTCGCTCCAAGCTGGGCTGTGTGCACGAACCCCCCGTTCAGCCCG
ACCGCTGCGCCTTATCCGGTAACTATCGTCTTGAGTCCAACCCGGTAAGACACGACTTATCGCCACTGGC
AGCAGCCACTGGTAACAGGATTAGCAGAGCGAGGTATGTAGGCGGTGCTACAGAGTTCTTGAAGTGGTGG
CCTAACTACGGCTACACTAGAAGAACAGTATTTGGTATCTGCGCTCTGCTGAAGCCAGTTACCTTCGGAA
AAAGAGTTGGTAGCTCTTGATCCGGCAAACAAACCACCGCTGGTAGCGGTGGTTTTTTTGTTTGCAAGCA
GCAGATTACGCGCAGAAAAAAAGGATCTCAAGAAGATCCTTTGATCTTTTCTACGGGGTCTGACGCTCAG
TGGAACGAAAACTCACGTTAAGGGATTTTGGTCATGAGATTATCAAAAAGGATCTTCACCTAGATCCTTT
TAAATTAAAAATGAAGTTTTAAATCAATCTAAAGTATATATGAGTAAACTTGGTCTGACAGTTACCAATG
CTTAATCAGTGAGGCACCTATCTCAGCGATCTGTCTATTTCGTTCATCCATAGTTGCCTGACTCCCCGTC
GTGTAGATAACTACGATACGGGAGGGCTTACCATCTGGCCCCAGTGCTGCAATGATACCGCGAGACCCAC
GCTCACCGGCTCCAGATTTATCAGCAATAAACCAGCCAGCCGGAAGGGCCGAGCGCAGAAGTGGTCCTGC
AACTTTATCCGCCTCCATCCAGTCTATTAATTGTTGCCGGGAAGCTAGAGTAAGTAGTTCGCCAGTTAAT
AGTTTGCGCAACGTTGTTGCCATTGCTACAGGCATCGTGGTGTCACGCTCGTCGTTTGGTATGGCTTCAT
TCAGCTCCGGTTCCCAACGATCAAGGCGAGTTACATGATCCCCCATGTTGTGCAAAAAAGCGGTTAGCTC
CTTCGGTCCTCCGATCGTTGTCAGAAGTAAGTTGGCCGCAGTGTTATCACTCATGGTTATGGCAGCACTG
CATAATTCTCTTACTGTCATGCCATCCGTAAGATGCTTTTCTGTGACTGGTGAGTACTCAACCAAGTCAT
TCTGAGAATAGTGTATGCGGCGACCGAGTTGCTCTTGCCCGGCGTCAATACGGGATAATACCGCGCCACA
TAGCAGAACTTTAAAAGTGCTCATCATTGGAAAACGTTCTTCGGGGCGAAAACTCTCAAGGATCTTACCG
CTGTTGAGATCCAGTTCGATGTAACCCACTCGTGCACCCAACTGATCTTCAGCATCTTTTACTTTCACCA
GCGTTTCTGGGTGAGCAAAAACAGGAAGGCAAAATGCCGCAAAAAAGGGAATAAGGGCGACACGGAAATG
TTGAATACTCATACTCTTCCTTTTTCAATATTATTGAAGCATTTATCAGGGTTATTGTCTCATGAGCGGA
TACATATTTGAATGTATTTAGAAAAATAAACAAATAGGGGTTCCGCGCACATTTCCCCGAAAAGTGCCAC
CTGACGTCTAAGAAACCATTATTATCATGACATTAACCTATAAAAATAGGCGTATCACGAGGCCCTTTCG
TC
Features (pLannotate 1.2.2; 21 found; start..end, strand, type, name):
    137..236     +  misc_feature   bom (fragment): basis of mobility region from pBR322
    242..396     -  CDS            lacZα (fragment): LacZα fragment of β-galactosidase; lacZ fragment
   1989..2534    +  CDS            SNAP-tag®: human O6-alkylguanine-DNA-alkyltransferase variant that forms covalent bonds with benzylguanine derivatives fast-reacting variant, optimized for mammalian expression
   2535..2599    +  misc_feature   MCS: multiple cloning site
   2604..2728    +  protein_bind   attR1: mutant version of attR; recombination site for the Gateway® LR reaction LR Clonase™
   2753..2783    +  promoter       lac UV5 promoter: E. coli lac promoter with an "up" mutation
   2807..2836    +  promoter       cat promoter (fragment): promoter of the E. coli cat gene encoding chloramphenicol acetyltransferase
   2837..3493    +  CDS            cat: CAT_ECOLX - Experimental evidence at protein level: Swiss-Prot protein existence level 1. This enzyme is an effector of chloramphenicol resistance in bacteria. From Escherichia coli. This protein is used as a marker in many commonly used cloning vectors, such as pACYC184.
   3675..3833    +  CDS            ccdA (fragment): CCDA_ECO57 - Also known as H, letA. Experimental evidence at protein level: Swiss-Prot protein existence level 1. Antitoxin component of a type II toxin-antitoxin (TA) system which inhibits the post-segregational killing (PSK) of plasmid-free cells, also referred to as a plasmid addiction system. Binds to and blocks the activity of CcdB; will also remove bound CcdB protein from the CcdB-GyrA complex by forming a CcdA-CcdB complex, a process termed rejuvenation. Functions as a transcriptional corepressor for the ccdAB operon, repression also requires CcdB (By similarity). From Escherichia coli
   3838..4140    +  CDS            ccdB: CCDB_ECOLI - Also known as G, letB, letD. Experimental evidence at protein level: Swiss-Prot protein existence level 1. Toxic component of a type II toxin-antitoxin (TA) system, functioning in plasmid maintainence. Responsible for the post- segregational killing (PSK) of plasmid-free cells, also referred to as a plasmid addiction system. Half-life of over 2 hours. Cell killing by CcdB is accompanied by filamentation, defects in chromosome and plasmid segregation, defects in cell division, formation of anucleate cells, decreased DNA synthesis and plasmid loss. Interferes with the activity of DN
   4184..4308    -  protein_bind   attR2: mutant version of attR; recombination site for the Gateway® LR reaction LR Clonase™
   4367..5074    +  terminator     OCS terminator: octopine synthase terminator
   5077..5122    -  misc_feature   MCS (fragment): pUC18/19 multiple cloning site
   5155..5171    -  protein_bind   lac operator: The lac repressor binds to the lac operator to inhibit transcription in E. coli. This inhibition can be relieved by adding lactose or isopropyl-β-D-thiogalactopyranoside (IPTG). lac repressor encoded by lacI
   5179..5209    -  promoter       lac promoter: promoter for the E. coli lac operon
   5224..5245    -  protein_bind   CAP binding site: CAP binding activates transcription in the presence of cAMP. E. coli catabolite activator protein
   5258..5350    -  CDS            lacI (fragment): lac repressor; lacI; The lac repressor binds to the lac operator to inhibit transcription in E. coli. This inhibition can be relieved by adding lactose or isopropyl-β-D-thiogalactopyranoside (IPTG).
   5533..6121    -  rep_origin     ori: high-copy-number ColE1/pMB1/pBR322/pUC origin of replication
   6292..7152    -  CDS            AmpR: β-lactamase; bla; confers resistance to ampicillin, carbenicillin, and related antibiotics
   7153..7257    -  promoter       AmpR promoter: bla
   7352..35      +  CDS            rop (fragment) (across the origin): Rop protein, which maintains plasmids at low copy number; rop
