[The description below was written by a language model from this plasmid's Addgene catalogue record and pLannotate feature annotations shown in this document.]
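Description:
pLCS103 is an empty Gateway destination vector for transient expression in plant protoplasts, built on the pLCS100 backbone and about 7.4 kb in size. It is a pUC-type plasmid rather than a binary vector: the feature table shows a high-copy ColE1/pUC origin and an ampicillin-resistance gene (β-lactamase with its own promoter), along with remnants of the lacZα/lac promoter region and pUC multiple cloning site. No T-DNA borders or plant selectable marker are annotated, which fits its stated use for direct transfection rather than Agrobacterium-mediated transformation.

The expression cassette is described as being driven by the Arabidopsis UBQ10 promoter. The automated annotation does not call this promoter, but an unannotated stretch upstream of the SNAP-tag coding sequence is where it would be expected to lie. The SNAP-tag, an O6-alkylguanine-DNA-alkyltransferase variant that bonds covalently to benzylguanine-derivatised substrates, is followed by a short multiple cloning site and then the Gateway cassette, with an octopine synthase (OCS) terminator downstream. The Gateway cassette comprises attR1, a chloramphenicol acetyltransferase gene, a ccdA fragment, the ccdB toxin gene and attR2.

An LR recombination with an entry clone replaces the chloramphenicol/ccdB segment with the gene of interest, giving a fusion protein that carries SNAP-tag at its N-terminus. Because ccdB is toxic to standard E. coli, the empty vector must be maintained in a ccdB-tolerant strain under chloramphenicol and ampicillin selection. After recombination, loss of ccdB provides counter-selection for recombinant clones. The resulting constructs can be used to label, by means of SNAP substrates, proteins expressed in protoplasts.
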