Addgene plasmid #209356: pLCS103
Purpose: (Empty Backbone) Gateway cloning compatible vector for transient expression in protoplasts. Arabidopsis UBQ10 promoter for N-terminal SNAP-tag fusion protein.
Depositing lab: Lucia Strader. Depositing organization: Washington University in Saint Louis. Publication: An improved toolkit of gateway- and gibson assembly-compatible vectors for protoplast transfection and agrobacterium-mediated plant transformation. Allen JR, Flanagan M, Pathak S, Emenecker SK, Emenecker RJ, Strader LC. BMC Res Notes. 2025 Apr 8;18(1):149. doi: 10.1186/s13104-025-07231-1. PubMed 40200324.
Backbone
  Vector backbone: pLCS100
  Vector type: Plant Expression
Growth in bacteria
  Bacterial resistance: Chloramphenicol and Ampicillin, 25 & 100 μg/mL
  Growth temperature: 37°C
  Growth strain: ccdB Survival
  Copy number: High Copy
Gene/Insert
  Gene/Insert name: None
Terms and licenses: Academic/Nonprofit Terms; Industry Terms: Not Available to Industry
Depositor comments: Please visit https://doi.org/10.21203/rs.3.rs-3558280/v1 for preprint.
How to cite: pLCS103 was a gift from Lucia Strader (Addgene plasmid # 209356 ; http://n2t.net/addgene:209356 ; RRID:Addgene_209356)
